>Addgene plasmid #108177 | UBQ10:sXVE:S10-(MCS) | addgene full sequence | sequence record 209768 | Addgene NGS Result
GATTGCCAAGCACGTCCCCATGCGCTCCATCAAGAAGAGCGACTTCGCGGAGCTGGTGAAGTACATCACC
GACGAGCAAGGCAAGACCGAGCGCCTTTCCGACGCTCACCGGGCTGGTTGCCCTCGCCGCTGGGCTGGCG
GCCGTCTATGGCCCTGCAAACGCGCCAGAAACGCCGTCGAAGCCGTGTGCGAGACACCGCGGCCGCCGGC
GTTGTGGATACCTCGCGGAAAACTTGGCCCTCACTGACAGATGAGGGGCGGACGTTGACACTTGAGGGGC
CGACTCACCCGGCGCGGCGTTGACAGATGAGGGGCAGGCTCGATTTCGGCCGGCGACGTGGAGCTGGCCA
GCCTCGCAAATCGGCGAAAACGCCTGATTTTACGCGAGTTTCCCACAGATGATGTGGACAAGCCTGGGGA
TAAGTGCCCTGCGGTATTGACACTTGAGGGGCGCGACTACTGACAGATGAGGGGCGCGATCCTTGACACT
TGAGGGGCAGAGTGCTGACAGATGAGGGGCGCACCTATTGACATTTGAGGGGCTGTCCACAGGCAGAAAA
TCCAGCATTTGCAAGGGTTTCCGCCCGTTTTTCGGCCACCGCTAACCTGTCTTTTAACCTGCTTTTAAAC
CAATATTTATAAACCTTGTTTTTAACCAGGGCTGCGCCCTGTGCGCGTGACCGCGCACGCCGAAGGGGGG
TGCCCCCCCTTCTCGAACCCTCCCGGCCCGCTAACGCGGGCCTCCCATCCCCCCAGGGGCTGCGCCCCTC
GGCCGCGAACGGCCTCACCCCAAAAATGGCAGCGCTGGCAGTCCTTGCCATTGCCGGGATCGGGGCAGTA
ACGGGATGGGCGATCAGCCCGAGCGCGACGCCCGGAAGCATTGACGTGCCGCAGGTGCTGGCATCGACAT
TCAGCGACCAGGTGCCGGGCAGTGAGGGCGGCGGCCTGGGTGGCGGCCTGCCCTTCACTTCGGCCGTCGG
GGCATTCACGGACTTCATGGCGGGGCCGGCAATTTTTACCTTGGGCATTCTTGGCATAGTGGTCGCGGGT
GCCGTGCTCGTGTTCGGGGGTGCGATAAACCCAGCGAACCATTTGAGGTGATAGGTAAGATTATACCGAG
GTATGAAAACGAGAATTGGACCTTTACAGAATTACTCTATGAAGCGCCATATTTAAAAAGCTACCAAGAC
GAAGAGGATGAAGAGGATGAGGAGGCAGATTGCCTTGAATATATTGACAATACTGATAAGATAATATATC
TTTTATATAGAAGATATCGCCGTATGTAAGGATTTCAGGGGGCAAGGCATAGGCAGCGCGCTTATCAATA
TATCTATAGAATGGGCAAAGCATAAAAACTTGCATGGACTAATGCTTGAAACCAGGACAATAACCTTATA
GCTTGTAAATTCTATCATAATTGGGTAATGACTCCAACTTATTGATAGTGTTTTATGTTCAGATAATGCC
CGATGACTTTGTCATGCAGCTCCACCGATTTTGAGAACGACAGCGACTTCCGTCCCAGCCGTGCCAGGTG
CTGCCTCAGATTCAGGTTATGCCGCTCAATTCGCTGCGTATATCGCTTGCTGATTACGTGCAGCTTTCCC
TTCAGGCGGGATTCATACAGCGGCCAGCCATCCGTCATCCATATCACCACGTCAAAGGGTGACAGCAGGC
TCATAAGACGCCCCAGCGTCGCCATAGTGCGTTCACCGAATACGTGCGCAACAACCGTCTTCCGGAGACT
GTCATACGCGTAAAACAGCCAGCGCTGGCGCGATTTAGCCCCGACATAGCCCCACTGTTCGTCCATTTCC
GCGCAGACGATGACGTCACTGCCCGGCTGTATGCGCGAGGTTACCGACTGCGGCCTGAGTTTTTTAAGTG
ACGTAAAATCGTGTTGAGGCCAACGCCCATAATGCGGGCTGTTGCCCGGCATCCAACGCCATTCATGGCC
ATATCAATGATTTTCTGGTGCGTACCGGGTTGAGAAGCGGTGTAAGTGAACTGCAGTTGCCATGTTTTAC
GGCAGTGAGAGCAGAGATAGCGCTGATGTCCGGCGGTGCTTTTGCCGTTACGCACCACCCCGTCAGTAGC
TGAACAGGAGGGACAGCTGATAGAAACAGAAGCCACTGGAGCACCTCAAAAACACCATCATACACTAAAT
CAGTAAGTTGGCAGCATCACCCATAATTGTGGTTTCAAAATCGGCTCCGTCGATACTATGTTATACGCCA
ACTTTGAAAACAACTTTGAAAAAGCTGTTTTCTGGTATTTAAGGTTTTAGAATGCAAGGAACAGTGAATT
GGAGTTCGTCTTGTTATAATTAGCTTCTTGGGGTATCTTTAAATACTGTAGAAAAGAGGAAGGAAATAAT
AAATGGCTAAAATGAGAATATCACCGGAATTGAAAAAACTGATCGAAAAATACCGCTGCGTAAAAGATAC
GGAAGGAATGTCTCCTGCTAAGGTATATAAGCTGGTGGGAGAAAATGAAAACCTATATTTAAAAATGACG
GACAGCCGGTATAAAGGGACCACCTATGATGTGGAACGGGAAAAGGACATGATGCTATGGCTGGAAGGAA
AGCTGCCTGTTCCAAAGGTCCTGCACTTTGAACGGCATGATGGCTGGAGCAATCTGCTCATGAGTGAGGC
CGATGGCGTCCTTTGCTCGGAAGAGTATGAAGATGAACAAAGCCCTGAAAAGATTATCGAGCTGTATGCG
GAGTGCATCAGGCTCTTTCACTCCATCGACATATCGGATTGTCCCTATACGAATAGCTTAGACAGCCGCT
TAGCCGAATTGGATTACTTACTGAATAACGATCTGGCCGATGTGGATTGCGAAAACTGGGAAGAAGACAC
TCCATTTAAAGATCCGCGCGAGCTGTATGATTTTTTAAAGACGGAAAAGCCCGAAGAGGAACTTGTCTTT
TCCCACGGCGACCTGGGAGACAGCAACATCTTTGTGAAAGATGGCAAAGTAAGTGGCTTTATTGATCTTG
GGAGAAGCGGCAGGGCGGACAAGTGGTATGACATTGCCTTCTGCGTCCGGTCGATCAGGGAGGATATCGG
GGAAGAACAGTATGTCGAGCTATTTTTTGACTTACTGGGGATCAAGCCTGATTGGGAGAAAATAAAATAT
TATATTTTACTGGATGAATTGTTTTAGTACCTAGATGTGGCGCAACGATGCCGGCGACAAGCAGGAGCGC
ACCGACTTCTTCCGCATCAAGTGTTTTGGCTCTCAGGCCGAGGCCCACGGCAAGTATTTGGGCAAGGGGT
CGCTGGTATTCGTGCAGGGCAAGATTCGGAATACCAAGTACGAGAAGGACGGCCAGACGGTCTACGGGAC
CGACTTCATTGCCGATAAGGTGGATTATCTGGACACCAAGGCACCAGGCGGGTCAAATCAGGAATAAGGG
CACATTGCCCCGGCGTGAGTCGGGGCAATCCCGCAAGGAGGGTGAATGAATCGGACGTTTGACCGGAAGG
CATACAGGCAAGAACTGATCGACGCGGGGTTTTCCGCCGAGGATGCCGAAACCATCGCAAGCCGCACCGT
CATGCGTGCGCCCCGCGAAACCTTCCAGTCCGTCGGCTCGATGGTCCAGCAAGCTACGGCCAAGATCGAG
CGCGACAGCGTGCAACTGGCTCCCCCTGCCCTGCCCGCGCCATCGGCCGCCGTGGAGCGTTCGCGTCGTC
TCGAACAGGAGGCGGCAGGTTTGGCGAAGTCGATGACCATCGACACGCGAGGAACTATGACGACCAAGAA
GCGAAAAACCGCCGGCGAGGACCTGGCAAAACAGGTCAGCGAGGCCAAGCAGGCCGCGTTGCTGAAACAC
ACGAAGCAGCAGATCAAGGAAATGCAGCTTTCCTTGTTCGATATTGCGCCGTGGCCGGACACGATGCGAG
CGATGCCAAACGACACGGCCCGCTCTGCCCTGTTCACCACGCGCAACAAGAAAATCCCGCGCGAGGCGCT
GCAAAACAAGGTCATTTTCCACGTCAACAAGGACGTGAAGATCACCTACACCGGCGTCGAGCTGCGGGCC
GACGATGACGAACTGGTGTGGCAGCAGGTGTTGGAGTACGCGAAGCGCACCCCTATCGGCGAGCCGATCA
CCTTCACGTTCTACGAGCTTTGCCAGGACCTGGGCTGGTCGATCAATGGCCGGTATTACACGAAGGCCGA
GGAATGCCTGTCGCGCCTACAGGCGACGGCGATGGGCTTCACGTCCGACCGCGTTGGGCACCTGGAATCG
GTGTCGCTGCTGCACCGCTTCCGCGTCCTGGACCGTGGCAAGAAAACGTCCCGTTGCCAGGTCCTGATCG
ACGAGGAAATCGTCGTGCTGTTTGCTGGCGACCACTACACGAAATTCATATGGGAGAAGTACCGCAAGCT
GTCGCCGACGGCCCGACGGATGTTCGACTATTTCAGCTCGCACCGGGAGCCGTACCCGCTCAAGCTGGAA
ACCTTCCGCCTCATGTGCGGATCGGATTCCACCCGCGTGAAGAAGTGGCGCGAGCAGGTCGGCGAAGCCT
GCGAAGAGTTGCGAGGCAGCGGCCTGGTGGAACACGCCTGGGTCAATGATGACCTGGTGCATTGCAAACG
CTAGGGCCTTGTGGGGTCAGTTCCGGCTGGGGGTTCAGCAGCCAGCGCTTTACTGGCATTTCAGGAACAA
GCGGGCACTGCTCGACGCACTTGCTTCGCTCAGTATCGCTCGGGACGCACGGCGCGCTCTACGAACTGCC
GATAAACAGAGGATTAAAATTGACAATTGTGATTAAGGCTCAGATTCGACGGCTTGGAGCGGCCGACGTG
CAGGATTTCCGCGAGATCCGATTGTCGGCCCTGAAGAAAGCTCCAGAGATGTTCGGGTCCGTTTACGAGC
ACGAGGAGAAAAAGCCCATGGAGGCGTTCGCTGAACGGTTGCGAGATGCCGTGGCATTCGGCGCCTACAT
CGACGGCGAGATCATTGGGCTGTCGGTCTTCAAACAGGAGGACGGCCCCAAGGACGCTCACAAGGCGCAT
CTGTCCGGCGTTTTCGTGGAGCCCGAACAGCGAGGCCGAGGGGTCGCCGGTATGCTGCTGCGGGCGTTGC
CGGCGGGTTTATTGCTCGTGATGATCGTCCGACAGATTCCAACGGGAATCTGGTGGATGCGCATCTTCAT
CCTCGGCGCACTTAATATTTCGCTATTCTGGAGCTTGTTGTTTATTTCGGTCTACCGCCTGCCGGGCGGG
GTCGCGGCGACGGTAGGCGCTGTGCAGCCGCTGATGGTCGTGTTCATCTCTGCCGCTCTGCTAGGTAGCC
CGATACGATTGATGGCGGTCCTGGGGGCTATTTGCGGAACTGCGGGCGTGGCGCTGTTGGTGTTGACACC
AAACGCAGCGCTAGATCCTGTCGGCGTCGCAGCGGGCCTGGCGGGGGCGGTTTCCATGGCGTTCGGAACC
GTGCTGACCCGCAAGTGGCAACCTCCCGTGCCTCTGCTCACCTTTACCGCCTGGCAACTGGCGGCCGGAG
GACTTCTGCTCGTTCCAGTAGCTTTAGTGTTTGATCCGCCAATCCCGATGCCTACAGGAACCAATGTTCT
CGGCCTGGCGTGGCTCGGCCTGATCGGAGCGGGTTTAACCTACTTCCTTTGGTTCCGGGGGATCTCGCGA
CTCGAACCTACAGTTGTTTCCTTACTGGGCTTTCTCAGCCCCAGATCTGGGGTCGATCAGCCGGGGATGC
ATCAGGCCGACAGTCGGAACTTCGGGTCCCCGACCTGTACCATTCGGTGAGCAATGGATAGGGGAGTTGA
TATCGTCAACGTTCACTTCTAAAGAAATAGCGCCACTCAGCTTCCTCAGCGGCTTTATCCAGCGATTTCC
TATTATGTCGGCATAGTTCTCAAGATCGACAGCCTGTCACGGTTAAGCGAGAAATGAATAAGAAGGCTGA
TAATTCGGATCTCTGCGAGGGAGATGATATTTGATCACAGGCAGCAACGCTCTGTCATCGTTACAATCAA
CATGCTACCCTCCGCGAGATCATCCGTGTTTCAAACCCGGCAGCTTAGTTGCCGTTCTTCCGAATAGCAT
CGGTAACATGAGCAAAGTCTGCCGCCTTACAACGGCTCTCCCGCTGACGCCGTCCCGGACTGATGGGCTG
CCTGTATCGAGTGGTGATTTTGTGCCGAGCTGCCGGTCGGGGAGCTGTTGGCTGGCTGGTGGCAGGATAT
ATTGTGGTGTAAACAAATTGACGCTTAGACAACTTAATAACACATTGCGGACGTTTTTAATGTACTGGGG
TGGTTTTTCTTTTCACCAGTGAGACGGGCAACAGCTGATTGCCCTTCACCGCCTGGCCCTGAGAGAGTTG
CAGCAAGCGGTCCACGCTGGTTTGCCCCAGCAGGCGAAAATCCTGTTTGATGGTGGTTCCGAAATCGGCA
AAATCCCTTATAAATCAAAAGAATAGCCCGAGATAGGGT
[37 nt withheld, positions 6480-6516]
AAAGAACGTGGACTCCAACGTCAAAGG
[141 nt withheld, positions 6544-6684]
G
[44 nt withheld, positions 6686-6729]
CATTCAGGCTGCGCAACTGTTGGGAAGGGCGATCGGTGCGGGCCTCTTCGCTATTACGCCAGCTGGCGAA
AGGGGGATGTGCTGCAAGGCGATTAAGTTGGGTAACGCCAGGGTTTTCCCAGTCACGACGTTGTAAAACG
ACGGCCAGTGAATTAATTCCCATCTTGAAAGAAATATAGTTTAAATATTTATTGATAAAATAACAAGTCA
GGTATTATAGTCCAAGCAAAAACATAAATTTATTGATGCAAGTTTAAATTCAGAAATATTTCAATAACTG
ATTATATCAGCTGGTACATTGCCGTAGATGAAAGACTGAGTGCGATATTATGTGTAATACATAAATTGAT
GATATAGCTAGCTTAGCTCATCGGGGGATCGATCCGTCGAAGCTAGCTTGGGTCCCGCTCAGAAGAACTC
GTCAAGAAGGCGATAGAAGGCGATGCGCTGCGAATCGGGAGCGGCGATACCGTAAAGCACGAGGAAGCGG
TCAGCCCATTCGCCGCCAAGCTCTTCAGCAATATCACGGGTAGCCAACGCTATGTCCTGATAGCGGTCCG
CCACACCCAGCCGGCCACAGTCGATGAATCCAGAAAAGCGGCCATTTTCCACCATGATATTCGGCAAGCA
GGCATCGCCATGGGTCACGACGAGATCCTCGCCGTCGGGCATGCGCGCCTTGAGCCTGGCGAACAGTTCG
GCTGGCGCGAGCCCCTGATGCTCTTCGTCCAGATCATCCTGATCGACAAGACCGGCTTCCATCCGAGTAC
GTGCTCGCTCGATGCGATGTTTCGCTTGGTGGTCGAATGGGCAGGTAGCCGGATCAAGCGTATGCAGCCG
CCGCATTGCATCAGCCATGATGGATACTTTCTCGGCAGGAGCAAGGTGAGATGACAGGAGATCCTGCCCC
GGCACTTCGCCCAATAGCAGCCAGTCCCTTCCCGCTTCAGTGACAACGTCGAGCACAGCTGCGCAAGGAA
CGCCCGTCGTGGCCAGCCACGATAGCCGCGCTGCCTCGTCCTGCAGTTCATTCAGGGCACCGGACAGGTC
GGTCTTGACAAAAAGAACCGGGCGCCCCTGCGCTGACAGCCGGAACACGGCGGCATCAGAGCAGCCGATT
GTCTGTTGTGCCCAGTCATAGCCGAATAGCCTCTCCACCCAAGCGGCCGGAGAACCTGCGTGCAATCCAT
CTTGTTCAATCCAAGCTCCCATGGGCCCTCGACTAGAGTCGAGATCTGGATTGAGAGTGAATATGAGACT
CTAATTGGATACCGAGGGGAATTTATGGAACGTCAGTGGAGCATTTTTGACAAGAAATATTTGCTAGCTG
ATAGTGACCTTAGGCGACTTTTGAACGCGCAATAATGGTTTCTGACGTATGTGCTTAGCTCATTAAACTC
CAGAAACCCGCGGCTGAGTGGCTCCTTCAACGTTGCGGTTCTGTCAGTTCCAAACGTAAAACGGCTTGTC
CCGCGTCATCGGCGGGGGTCATAACGTGACTCCCTTAATTCTCCGCTCATGATCTTGATCCCCTGCGCCA
TCAGATCCTTGGCGGCAAGAAAGCCATCCAGTTTACTTTGCAGGGCTTCCCAACCTTACCAGAGGGCGCC
CCAGCTGGCAATTCCGGTTCGCTTGCTGTCCATAAAACCGCCCAGTCTAGCTATCGCCATGTAAGCCCAC
TGCAAGCTACCTGCTTTCTCTTTGCGCTTGCGTTTTCCCTTGTCCAGATAGCCCAGTAGCTGACATTCAT
CCGGGGTCAGCACCGTTTCTGCGGACTGGCTTTCTACGTGTTCCGCTTCCTTTAGCAGCCCTTGCGCCCT
GAGTGCTTGCGGCAGCGTGAAGCTTCGACGAGTCAGTAATAAACGGCGTCAAAGTGGTTGCAGCCGGCAC
ACACGAGTCGTGTTTATCAACTCAAAGCACAAATACTTTTCCTCAACCTAAAAATAAGGCAATTAGCCAA
AAACAACTTTGCGTGTAAACAACGCTCAATACACGTGTCATTTTATTATTAGCTATTGCTTCACCGCCTT
AGCTTTCTCGTGACCTAGTCGTCCTCGTCTTTTCTTCTTCTTCTTCTATAAAACAATACCCAAAGAGCTC
TTCTTCTTCACAATTCAGATTTCAATTTCTCAAAATCTTAAAAACTTTCTCTCAATTCTCTCTACCGTGA
TCAAGGTAAATTTCTGTGTTCCTTATTCTCTCAAAATCTTCGATTTTGTTTTCGTTCGATCCCAATTTCG
TATATGTTCTTTGGTTTAGATTCTGTTAATCTTAGATCGAAGACGATTTTCTGGGTTTGATCGTTAGATA
TCATCTTAATTCTCGATTAGGGTTTCATAGATATCATCCGATTTGTTCAAATAATTTGAGTTTTGTCGAA
TAATTACTCTTCGATTTGTGATTTCTATCTAGTTCTGGTGTTAGTTTCTAGTTTGTGCGATCGAATTTGT
CGATTAATCTGAGTTTTTCTGATTAACAGACTAGCCCGCGGAAAATGAAGGCTCTTACTGCTAGACAACA
AGAAGTTTTTGATCTTATTAGAGATCATATTTCTCAAACTGGAATGCCTCCTACTAGAGCTGAAATTGCT
CAAAGACTTGGATTTAGGTCTCCTAATGCTGCTGAAGAACATCTTAAGGCTCTTGCTAGAAAGGGAGTTA
TTGAAATTGTTTCTGGAGCTTCAAGAGGAATTAGACTTCTTCAAGAAGAAGAAGAAGGACTTCCTCTTGT
TGGAAGAGTTGCTGCTGGAGAACCTTCTTCTGCTCCTCCTACTGATGTTTCTCTTGGAGATGAACTTCAT
CTTGATGGAGAAGATGTTGCTATGGCTCATGCTGATGCTCTTGATGATTTTGATCTTGATATGCTTGGAG
ATGGAGATTCTCCTGGACCTGGATTTACTCCTCATGATTCTGCTCCTTATGGAGCACTTGATATGGCTGA
TTTTGAATTTGAACAAATGTTTACTGATGCTCTTGGAATTGATGAATATGGAGGAGATCCTTCTGCTGGA
GATATGAGAGCTGCTAATCTTTGGCCTTCTCCTCTTATGATTAAGAGGTCTAAGAAGAACTCTCTTGCTC
TTTCTCTTACTGCTGACCAAATGGTTTCTGCTCTTCTTGATGCTGAACCTCCTATTCTTTATTCTGAATA
TGATCCTACTAGACCTTTTTCTGAGGCTTCTATGATGGGACTTCTTACTAATCTTGCTGATAGAGAACTT
GTTCATATGATTAATTGGGCTAAGAGAGTTCCTGGATTTGTTGATCTTACTCTTCATGACCAAGTTCATC
TTCTTGAATGTGCTTGGCTTGAAATTCTTATGATTGGACTTGTTTGGAGGTCTATGGAACATCCTGTTAA
ACTTCTTTTTGCTCCTAATCTTCTTCTTGATAGAAATCAAGGAAAGTGTGTTGAAGGAATGGTTGAAATT
TTTGATATGCTTCTTGCTACTTCTTCAAGATTTAGAATGATGAATCTTCAAGGAGAAGAATTTGTTTGTC
TTAAGTCTATTATTCTTCTTAATTCTGGAGTTTATACTTTTCTTTCTTCTACTCTTAAGTCTCTTGAAGA
AAAGGATCATATTCATAGAGTTCTTGATAAGATTACTGATACTCTTATTCATCTTATGGCTAAGGCTGGA
CTTACTCTTCAACAACAACATCAAAGACTTGCTCAACTTCTTCTTATTCTTTCTCATATTAGACATATGT
CTAATAAGGGAATGGAACATCTTTATTCTATGAAGTGTAAGAATGTTGTTCCTCTTTATGATCTTCTTCT
TGAAATGCTTGATGCTCATAGACTTCATGCTCCTACTTCAAGAGGAGGAGCTTCTGTTGAAGAAACTGAC
CAATCTCATCTTGCTACTGCTGGATCTACTTCTTCTCATTCTCTTCAAAAGTATTATATTACTGGAGAAG
CTGAAGGATTTCCTGCTACTGTTTGAAGATCTTGATCAAGCTCCCTGGCCAATTCCCAGAGATGTTAGCT
GAAATCATCACTAATCAGATACCAAAATATTCAAATGGAAATATCAAATAGCTTCTGTTTCATCAAAAAT
GACTCGACCTAACTGAGTAAGCATGCTTGTTCGAGTATTATGGCATTGGGAAAACTGTTTTTCTTGTACC
ATTTGTTGTGCTTGTAATTTACTGTGTTTTTTATTCGGTTTTCGCTATCGAACTGTGAAATGGAAATGGA
TGGAGAAGAGTTAATGAATGATATGGTCCTTTTGTTCATTCTCAAATTAATATTATTTGTTTTTTCTCTT
ATTTGTTGTGTGTTGAATTTGAAATTATAAGAGATATGCAAACATTTTGTTTTGAGTAAAAATGTGTCAA
ATCGTGGCCTCTAATGACCGAAGTTAATATGAGGAGTAAAACATCCCAAACGCGGCCGCAACCGGTCTTG
CATCCAGCTGGGCTGCAGGTCGAGGCTAAAAAACTAATCGCATTATCATCCCCTCGACGTACTGTACATA
TAACCACTGGTTTTATATACAGCAGTACTGTACATATAACCACTGGTTTTATATACAGCAGTCGACGTAC
TGTACATATAACCACTGGTTTTATATACAGCAGTACTGTACATATAACCACTGGTTTTATATACAGCAGT
CGAGGTAAGATTAGATATGGATATGTATATGGATATGTATATGGTGGTAATGCCATGTAATATGCTCGAC
TCTAGGATCTTCGCAAGACCCTTCCTCTATATAAGGAAGTTCATTTCATTTGGAGAGGACACGCTGAAGC
TAGTCGACTCTAGCCAAATCTAGGGGATCCATGGATTTACCAGACGACCATTACCTGTCAACACAAACTA
TCCTTTCGAAAGATCTCAACGGTACGGACGTTGGGTCTGGCGGTGGCTCCGGCGCGCCCGGGTTAATTAA
CTCGAGTCTAGCTAAATCGAGCTCGAATTTCCCCGATCGTTCAAACATTTGGCAATAAAGTTTCTTAAGA
TTGAATCCTGTTGCCGGTCTTGCGATGATTATCATATAATTTCTGTTGAATTACGTTAAGCATGTAATAA
TTAACATGTAATGCATGACGTTATTTATGAGATGGGTTTTTATGATTAGAGTCCCGCAATTATACATTTA
ATACGCGATAGAAAACAAAATATAGCGCGCAAACTAGGATAAATTATCGCGCGCGGTGTCATCTATGTTA
CTAATCGGGGAATTCAGATCGGCTGAGTGGCTCCTTCAACGTTGCGGTTCTGTCAGTTCCAAACGTAAAA
CGGCTTGTCCCGCGTCATCGGCGGGGGTCATAACGTGACTCCCTTAATTCTCCGCTCATGATCAGATTGT
CGTTTCCCGCCTTCAGTTTAAACTATCAGTGTTTGACAGGATATATTGGCGGGTAAACCTAAGAGAAAAG
AGCGTTTATTAGAATAATCGGATATTTAAAAGGGCGTGAAAAGGTTTATCCGTTCGTCCATTTGTATGTG
CATGCCAACCACAGGGTTCCCCAGATCTGGCGCCGGCCAGCGAGACGAGCAAGATTGGCCGCCGCCCGAA
ACGATCCGACAGCGCGCCCAGCACAGGTGCGCAGGCAAATTGCACCAACGCATACAGCGCCAGCAGAATG
CCATAGTGGGCGGTGACGTCGTTCGAGTGAACCAGATCGCGCAGGAGGCCCGGCAGCACCGGCATAATCA
GGCCGATGCCGACAGCGTCGAGCGCGACAGTGCTCAGAATTACGATCAGGGGTATGTTGGGTTTCACGTC
TGGCCTCCGGACCAGCCTCCGCTGGTCCGATTGAACGCGCGGATTCTTTATCACTGATAAGTTGGTGGAC
ATATTATGTTTATCAGTGATAAAGTGTCAAGCATGACAAAGTTGCAGCCGAATACAGTGATCCGTGCCGC
CCTGGACCTGTTGAACGAGGTCGGCGTAGACGGTCTGACGACACGCAAACTGGCGGAACGGTTGGGGGTT
CAGCAGCCGGCGCTTTACTGGCACTTCAGGAACAAGCGGGCGCTGCTCGACGCACTGGCCGAAGCCATGC
TGGCGGAGAATCATACGCATTCGGTGCCGAGAGCCGACGACGACTGGCGCTCATTTCTGATCGGGAATGC
CCGCAGCTTCAGGCAGGCGCTGCTCGCCTACCGCGATGGCGCGCGCATCCATGCCGGCACGCGACCGGGC
GCACCGCAGATGGAAACGGCCGACGCGCAGCTTCGCTTCCTCTGCGAGGCGGGTTTTTCGGCCGGGGACG
CCGTCAATGCGCTGATGACAATCAGCTACTTCACTGTTGGGGCCGTGCTTGAGGAGCAGGCCGGCGACAG
CGATGCCGGCGAGCGCGGCGGCACCGTTGAACAGGCTCCGCTCTCGCCGCTGTTGCGGGCCGCGATAGAC
GCCTTCGACGAAGCCGGTCCGGACGCAGCGTTCGAGCAGGGACTCGCGGTGATTGTCGATGGATTGGCGA
AAAGGAGGCTCGTTGTCAGGAACGTTGAAGGACCGAGAAAGGGTGACGATTGATCAGGACCGCTGCCGGA
GCGCAACCCACTCACTACAGCAGAGCCATGTAGACAACATCCCCTCCCCCTTTCCACCGCGTCAGACGCC
CGTAGCAGCCCGCTACGGGCTTTTTCATGCCCTGCCCTAGCGTCCAAGCCTCACGGCCGCGCTCGGCCTC
TCTGGCGGCCTTCTGGCGCTCTTCCGCTTCCTCGCTCACTGACTCGCTGCGCTCGGTCGTTCGGCTGCGG
CGAGCGGTATCAGCTCACTCAAAGGCGGTAATACGGTTATCCACAGAATCAGGGGATAACGCAGGAAAGA
ACATGTGAGCAAAAGGCCAGCAAAAGGCCAGGAACCGTAAAAAGGCCGCGTTGCTGGCGTTTTTCCATAG
GCTCCGCCCCCCTGACGAGCATCACAAAAATCGACGCTCAAGTCAGAGGTGGCGAAACCCGACAGGACTA
TAAAGATACCAGGCGTTTCCCCCTGGAAGCTCCCTCGTGCGCTCTCCTGTTCCGACCCTGCCGCTTACCG
GATACCTGTCCGCCTTTCTCCCTTCGGGAAGCGTGGCGCTTTTCCGCTGCATAACCCTGCTTCGGGGTCA
TTATAGCGATTTTTTCGGTATATCCATCCTTTTTCGCACGATATACAGGATTTTGCCAAAGGGTTCGTGT
AGACTTTCCTTGGTGTATCCAACGGCGTCAGCCGGGCAGGATAGGTGAAGTAGGCCCACCCGCGAGCGGG
TGTTCCTTCTTCACTGTCCCTTATTCGCACCTGGCGGTGCTCAACGGGAATCCTGCTCTGCGAGGCTGGC
CGGCTACCGCCGGCGTAACAGATGAGGGCAAGCGGATGGCTGATGAAACCAAGCCAACCAGGAAGGGCAG
CCCACCTATCAAGGTGTACTGCCTTCCAGACGAACGAAGAGCGATTGAGGAAAAGGCGGCGGCGGCCGGC
ATGAGCCTGTCGGCCTACCTGCTGGCCGTCGGCCAGGGCTACAAAATCACGGGCGTCGTGGACTATGAGC
ACGTCCGCGAGCTGGCCCGCATCAATGGCGACCTGGGCCGCCTGGGCGGCCTGCTGAAACTCTGGCTCAC
CGACGACCCGCGCACGGCGCGGTTCGGTGATGCCACGATCCTCGCCCTGCTGGCGAAGATCGAAGAGAAG
CAGGACGAGCTTGGCAAGGTCATGATGGGCGTGGTCCGCCCGAGGGCAGAGCCATGACTTTTTTAGCCGC
TAAAACGGCCGGGGGGTGCGCGT
Features (pLannotate 1.2.2; 32 found; start..end, strand, type, name):
    101..732     +  rep_origin     oriV: incP origin of replication
    796..1071    +  CDS            klaC (fragment): KLAC_ECOLX - Also known as telB. Protein predicted: Swiss-Prot protein existence level 4. Belongs to the kla operon, which is associated with cryptic tellurite resistance, and IncW plasmid fertility inhibition. From Escherichia coli.
   1074..1268    +  CDS            satA (fragment): STA_BACSU - Also known as yyaR. Experimental evidence at protein level: Swiss-Prot protein existence level 1. Involved in resistance to streptothricin, a broad-spectrum antibiotic produced by streptomycetes. Detoxifies streptothricin via acetylation of the beta amino group of the first beta-lysyl moiety of streptothricin. From Bacillus subtilis (strain 168).
   1267..1398    +  CDS            satA (fragment): STA_BACSU - Also known as yyaR. Experimental evidence at protein level: Swiss-Prot protein existence level 1. Involved in resistance to streptothricin, a broad-spectrum antibiotic produced by streptomycetes. Detoxifies streptothricin via acetylation of the beta amino group of the first beta-lysyl moiety of streptothricin. From Bacillus subtilis (strain 168).
   1424..2191    -  mobile_element IS1: prokaryotic transposable element IS1
   2383..3177    +  CDS            KanR: aminoglycoside phosphotransferase; aphA-3; confers resistance to kanamycin
   3476..4624    +  CDS            trfA: trans-acting replication protein that binds to and activates oriV
   4644..4763    +  CDS            tetR (fragment): TETR1_ECOLX - Experimental evidence at protein level: Swiss-Prot protein existence level 1. TetR is the repressor of the tetracycline resistance element; its N-terminal region forms a helix-turn-helix structure and binds DNA. Binding of tetracycline to TetR reduces the repressor affinity for the tetracycline resistance gene (tetA) promoter operator sites. From Escherichia coli.
   6220..6244    +  misc_feature   LB T-DNA repeat: left border repeat from nopaline C58 T-DNA
   6298..6428    -  CDS            lacI (fragment): lac repressor; lacI; The lac repressor binds to the lac operator to inhibit transcription in E. coli. This inhibition can be relieved by adding lactose or isopropyl-β-D-thiogalactopyranoside (IPTG).
   6429..6729    -  rep_origin     M13 ori (fragment) (sequence partly withheld): M13 bacteriophage origin of replication; arrow indicates direction of (+) strand synthesis
   6727..6882    -  CDS            lacZα (fragment) (sequence partly withheld): LacZα fragment of β-galactosidase; lacZ fragment
   6891..7091    -  terminator     gene 7 terminator: transcription terminator for octopine-type Ti plasmid gene 7
   7138..7930    -  CDS            NeoR/KanR (fragment): aminoglycoside phosphotransferase from Tn5; aph(3')-II (or nptII); confers resistance to neomycin, kanamycin, and G418 (Geneticin®)
   7991..8170    -  promoter       NOS promoter: nopaline synthase promoter
   8250..8594    -  CDS            tnpA (fragment): TN5P_ECOLX - Also known as tnp. Experimental evidence at protein level: Swiss-Prot protein existence level 1. Mediates transposition of transposon Tn5 by a 'cut and paste' mechanism. First, the monomeric transposase binds the 19 bp inverted DNA repeats flanking the transposon. Then, dimerization of the DNA- bound transposase creates a synaptic DNA complex. After nicking of the first DNA strand, excision of the transposon proceeds through a series of intermediates. The transposase then mediates the insertion of the transposon at a new site by strand transfer. The activity of the wild- type tran
   9224..9484    +  CDS            lexA (fragment): LEXA_ECOLI - Also known as exrA, spr, tsl, umuA. Experimental evidence at protein level: Swiss-Prot protein existence level 1. Represses a number of genes involved in the response to DNA damage (SOS response), including recA and lexA. Binds to the 16 bp palindromic sequence 5'-CTGTATATATATACAG-3'. In the presence of single- stranded DNA, RecA interacts with LexA causing an autocatalytic cleavage which disrupts the DNA-binding part of LexA, leading to derepression of the SOS regulon and eventually DNA repair. Implicated in hydroxy radical-mediated cell death induced by hydroxyurea treatment (Pu
   9731..10672   +  CDS            ESR1 (fragment): ESR1_HUMAN - Also known as ESR, NR3A1. Experimental evidence at protein level: Swiss-Prot protein existence level 1. [Isoform 3]: Involved in activation of NOS3 and endothelial nitric oxide production (PubMed:21937726). Isoforms lacking one or several functional domains are thought to modulate transcriptional activity by competitive ligand or DNA binding and/or heterodimerization with the full-length receptor (PubMed:10970861). Binds to ERE and inhibits isoform 1 (PubMed:10970861). From Homo sapiens (Human).
  10699..10788   +  CDS            NR3C1 (fragment): GCR_RABIT - Also known as GRL. Experimental evidence at protein level: Swiss-Prot protein existence level 1. Receptor for glucocorticoids (GC). Has a dual mode of action: as a transcription factor that binds to glucocorticoid response elements (GRE), both for nuclear and mitochondrial DNA, and as a modulator of other transcription factors. Affects inflammatory responses, cellular proliferation and differentiation in target tissues. Involved in chromatin remodeling. Plays a role in rapid mRNA degradation by binding to the 5' UTR of target mRNAs and interacting with PNRC2 in a ligand-dependent m
  10818..11112   +  terminator     E9 terminator (fragment): terminator and polyadenylation signal from the pea rbcS-E9 gene
  11162..11190   -  promoter       GAL1 promoter (fragment): S. cerevisiae GAL1; inducible promoter, regulated by Gal4
  11354..11413   -  promoter       GAL10 promoter (fragment): S. cerevisiae GAL10; inducible promoter, regulated by Gal4
  11432..11478   +  promoter       minimal CaMV 35S promoter: minimal 35S promoter from cauliflower mosaic virus
  11526..11579   +  CDS            muGFP (fragment): muGFP is a basic (constitutively fluorescent) green fluorescent protein published in 2018, derived from Aequorea victoria.
  11664..11912   +  terminator     NOS terminator: nopaline synthase terminator and poly(A) signal
  11929..11959   -  promoter       NOS promoter (fragment): nopaline synthase promoter
  12083..12107   +  misc_feature   RB T-DNA repeat: right border repeat from nopaline C58 T-DNA
  12217..12466   -  CDS            TcR (fragment): tetracycline efflux protein; tetA; confers resistance to tetracycline
  12572..13222   +  CDS            TetR: tetracycline resistance regulatory protein; tetR
  13581..13771   -  rep_origin     ori (fragment): high-copy-number ColE1/pMB1/pBR322/pUC origin of replication
  13903..14012   +  oriT           oriT: incP origin of transfer
  14045..14416   +  CDS            traJ: oriT-recognizing protein; traJ
