[The description below was written by a language model from this plasmid's Addgene catalogue record and pLannotate feature annotations shown in this document.]
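Description:
UBQ10:sXVE:S10-(MCS) is an empty-backbone binary vector of about 14.5 kb for Agrobacterium-mediated plant transformation, built from the UBQ10:sXVE:GFPc:Kan vector. The backbone is a broad-host-range IncP (RK2-type) replicon. It carries oriV with the trfA replication protein gene, plus oriT and traJ for conjugal mobilisation, and is recorded as low copy in E. coli. Bacterial selection is by kanamycin through an aphA-3 gene. The annotation also picks up backbone remnants that appear to be non-functional: an IS1 element and fragments of tetA, klaC, a streptothricin acetyltransferase gene and a ColE1-type origin. An intact tetR reading frame is also annotated.

Between the nopaline-type left and right T-DNA borders sit two functional modules. A NOS promoter drives nptII, followed by the gene 7 terminator, to give kanamycin selection in plants. The second module is the estradiol-inducible XVE system. The record names UBQ10 as the promoter driving the chimeric activator, although the feature table does not annotate it. The activator itself appears as LexA DNA-binding and human estrogen receptor ligand-binding fragments, ending at the pea rbcS-E9 terminator; the VP16 portion normally part of XVE is not annotated. When estradiol is present, the activator should act on the downstream minimal CaMV 35S promoter. No LexA operators are annotated in front of that promoter, and the short GAL1/GAL10 hits there are probably spurious.

That promoter drives a short GFP-derived fragment, consistent with the S10 (β-strand 10) tag of sfGFP. The construct name indicates a multiple cloning site after the tag, and a NOS terminator closes the unit. Cloning a gene by restriction enzymes into the MCS yields an inducible S10-tagged fusion. Such fusions are used with the other components of the tripartite split-sfGFP system to detect protein–protein interactions, including those of membrane proteins, in planta.
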