Addgene plasmid #108177: UBQ10:sXVE:S10-(MCS)
Purpose: (Empty Backbone) Binary vectors used for the inducible expression of tripartite split-sfGFP components in plants
Depositing lab: Tzu-Yin Liu. Depositing organization: National Tsing Hua University. Publication: Detection of membrane protein-protein interaction in planta based on dual intein-coupled tripartite split-GFP association. Liu TY, Chou WC, Chen WY, Chu CY, Dai CY, Wu PY. Plant J. 2018 Feb 16. doi: 10.1111/tpj.13874. PubMed 29451720.
Backbone
  Vector backbone: UBQ10:sXVE:GFPc:Kan
  Backbone manufacturer: Jörg Kudla
  Backbone size (bp): 14452
  Vector type: Plant Expression, Synthetic Biology
  Promoter: UBQ10:sXVE
  Selectable markers: Kanamycin
Growth in bacteria
  Bacterial resistance: Kanamycin, 50 μg/mL
  Growth temperature: 37°C
  Growth strain: DH5alpha
  Copy number: Low Copy
Gene/Insert
  Cloning method: Restriction Enzyme
  Sequencing primers: 5′ cttcgcaagacccttcc; 3′ TCGCGTATTAAATGTATAATTGCGGGACTC
Terms and licenses: Academic/Nonprofit Terms; Industry Terms: Not Available to Industry
How to cite: UBQ10:sXVE:S10-(MCS) was a gift from Tzu-Yin Liu (Addgene plasmid # 108177 ; http://n2t.net/addgene:108177 ; RRID:Addgene_108177)
