>Addgene plasmid #108177 | UBQ10:sXVE:S10-(MCS) | depositor partial sequence | sequence record 204019 | S10-(MCS)
GGATCCATGGATTTACCAGACGACCATTACCTGTCAACACAAACTATCCTTTCGAAAGATCTCAACGGTA
CGGACGTTGGGTCTGGCGGTGGCTCCGGCGCGCCCGGGTTAATTAACTCGAG
